Addgene plasmid #71261: pBSJL1
Purpose: (Empty Backbone) E. coli-Veillonella shuttle plasmid
Depositing lab: Felicia Qi. Depositing organization: University of Oklahoma Health Sciences Center. Publication: Establishment of a tractable genetic transformation system in Veillonella spp. Liu J, Xie Z, Merritt J, Qi F. Appl Environ Microbiol. 2012 May;78(9):3488-91. doi: 10.1128/AEM.00196-12. Epub 2012 Feb 17. PubMed 22344660.
Backbone
  Vector backbone: pVJL1
  Backbone size (bp): 10000
  Vector type: Bacterial Expression ; E. coli-Veillonella shuttle plasmid
  Selectable markers: Tet
Growth in bacteria
  Bacterial resistance: Ampicillin, 100 μg/mL
  Growth temperature: 37°C
  Growth strain: DH5alpha
  Copy number: High Copy
Gene/Insert
  Cloning method: Restriction Enzyme
Terms and licenses: Academic/Nonprofit Terms; Industry Terms: Not Available to Industry
Depositor comments: The 0.21-kb promoter region of gyrA and the 2.0-kb coding region of tetM were PCR generated and digested with PstI and BamHI and cloned into pBluescript II KS to create pBS-gtetM. pBS-gtetM was linearized with EcoRI and inserted into the EcoRI site of pVJL1 to generate pBSJL1.
How to cite: pBSJL1 was a gift from Felicia Qi (Addgene plasmid # 71261 ; http://n2t.net/addgene:71261 ; RRID:Addgene_71261)
