[The description below was written by a language model from this plasmid's Addgene catalogue record.]
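Description:
pBSJL1 is an empty-backbone shuttle plasmid designed to replicate in both Escherichia coli and Veillonella species, and is listed as a bacterial expression vector of roughly 10 kb. It is a fusion of two plasmids: pVJL1, recorded as the vector backbone, and a pBluescript II KS derivative called pBS-gtetM. According to the depositor's notes, pBS-gtetM was linearized with EcoRI and inserted into the EcoRI site of pVJL1, so the final construct carries both plasmids in full. The pBluescript portion accounts for high-copy propagation in standard E. coli cloning strains such as DH5alpha and for ampicillin selection. pVJL1 presumably supplies the functions needed for maintenance in Veillonella, although the record does not describe its replication elements or origin.

The engineered marker cassette consists of a 0.21-kb gyrA promoter region joined to the 2.0-kb tetM coding region; the two fragments were PCR-generated and cloned into pBluescript II KS using PstI and BamHI. tetM encodes a ribosomal protection protein that confers tetracycline resistance, and tetracycline is the listed selectable marker, providing a way to recover transformants in the non-E. coli host. The record does not say which organism the gyrA promoter or tetM was taken from.

No gene of interest is present. The plasmid serves as a platform for introducing and maintaining cloned DNA in Veillonella, and it is associated with work establishing a tractable genetic transformation system for this genus. No feature table accompanies the record, so the positions of cloning sites and the relative orientation of the two fused plasmids cannot be stated.
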