>Addgene plasmid #71261 | pBSJL1 | depositor partial sequence | sequence record 127423 | pVJL1 (backbone)
AAAACTCAAAATTTCAATTTCAAATTTTAATTTCAAATTTCAAATTAAGAATTGAAAAGAACGTAATATA
AATTTTGAAAAATTATTTTTTCCTTTGAAATATTTTTTTGTACTACGTCCAAAAAAATTTGACGTAAGAC
GAAAATTAATTTTTGAAAAATGGGAGGTCACTATAACAAGTATTAAGAAAGGAGTATGAAATGGAAATAT
ATTTTTCAAGTGACTTACATCTGGGTCATAGAAGTGTCATTGGATTTCAAAATCGCCCTTTTGAGAGCGT
TGAAGAGATGAATAGTGGAATTATTCATAACTTTAATTCTGTAGTGCGTAGAGACGATATTTTATATATT
TTAGGTGATTTGTCATATAGAATACCAGAATCACAGGCTAACGAATTAATTAAACGAATAAATGGACGAA
AAATATTAATTCGTGGTAATCATGACGGACATTATGATAAAAGTCTATTTGAAGAAATTTACGACTATAA
AGAGTTTAAACAAGAGAAGATAAAGTACGTTCTCATGCATTATCCTCTTATGGAATGGAATGGTAGTAGA
CATGGTGGTAGTATTCATTTGCATGGACATATTCATTCTAATGGGGTATACAATGAAGAAAATAGAATGA
ATGGTATTCTTCGTTATGATGTAGGTGTAGATGCTAATAACTATTATCCTGTATCTCTTAGATACATTAG
AAGTTATTTTGCTGATAGTGCTAGATTACATGAAAGTTGTGATATTACAATAAAATAATACTGGTGTACT
TGATAATAAAAATATGTTACAATTTTATTAAGCAATGAAAGATAATAGCTAATTCAAATTAGCACAAAAC
CCCTAGGGAGGATCAGTCCCTAGGGGTTTTTAACGTTATTACGCTAACGATAGAGCGAGGATTGTTGCCT
AGAAGTGTCTATCAATCCATTTGCAAATATAGTAAGCGGCTATACTTGCCATGATAGACAGTAAGAAAGA
TAATAGTAAATTCAAAATTAGCACCCCCTTCCTGTTACCAGTCTAGGGTAGGCAACGATTAAATTATAGC
ATATATGTAAATTAGAAAATCGCTTTGGTATGTTAAAGTGATTTTCTAATTTTGTCATGAAAAATGTAAA
AAAAACTTATTGATTATATTGTTGCTTAAGATAGGGAAAAAATTCATTGATAATATAAGTCCCCTATGAG
CCCTGTAGGGGCTCCTGAATAATAAGTAAAAAATGATGGTAAAAATAGACCATTTTTAATATACTAAAAA
TGTACAAAAAAAATTCATTGATAATATAAGTCCCCTATGAGCCCCTTAGGGGCTCTCAGATAATTAAGTT
AAGTTAGAGGTATTTATGAGTGATATTTTTTTAGTAAAATGTACAAAAAAAATTCATTGATAATATAAGT
CCCCTATGAGCCCCTTAGGGGCTCTCAGATAATTAAGTTAAGTTAGAGGTATTTATGAGTGATATTGTGA
TGACAGATACAGAGTTATATGATGCTAAAGTTAATTGGTTTAAGGAGCATGATTATGTAGAAGTAGAACC
GTTAGCTTTTTATAGAGATTTATATCCAATAGGATCATTTCAAGTTAAAGGAGATTATAGTCGTAAATGT
GGTAATGGGATTTTATTGTATAGGAATGAAGGTAAATTTAAGCATAGATATATATTTGATGATTTAGAGG
AGATTAAGAATTGGATTGGAAAAGAGGATATATTTGTTAGAGGTGGTTCATTTATAGGTAAACGAGTTAA
GAATGAAAATGCGAGTATGATTTATGCATTGACATTTGATCTTGATGGTCAAGGAATGAATGAATTAGAA
ATGGTCATGCAATTTATGCGTAATGGTACTAATATTCCAATGGCAACATATGTTGTATTAAGTGGTCATG
GACTTCATTTATATTATTTATTGGATAAGCCTATTCGAGCGACGCAAGATACGATTCGTCAGTTAAATAA
GTTAAAAGAAGGTATGACTAAATTGATTTGGAATCGATATACATCAACTATTGAAAAACCACAATATCAG
TACTGTTTGCAAGGTTTTAGAATGGTTGGATCTGCGAGTAAAATGGGTGCTAATTATCCTGTACGAGCTT
ATAAGACTGGTGATCGTATGACGATTGAAAAATTAGTATCTTGGATACCTAGATTAAAAGATTGGGACGA
ATATCGAATTAATTTAACTGAACGTTCTACTGTTTCTTTAGCAAAAGCGAAAGAAATCTGGCCAGATTGG
TATGAAAGAAAAATAGTGAAGCAAGAAGATAATAAATGGCATATTAATCGTGCTTTATATGATTGGTGGT
TAAATAAAATAAAAGAAGGCGCAACTTATGGGCATAGGTATTTTTGTATTATGTGTTTAGCAATTTATGC
GATTAAATGCAACATATCAGAGGCAGAATTAAAACGAGATGCTTATTCTTTACTAGATAAGATGAATGAG
TTATCTAAAAAAGGAGATCCATCTAGTCAATTTACGAAGATGGATATAGAGGCAGCACTTCAAGGGTATA
AAGAACATTTTAAAACCTGGGGAAGGGATAAAATTGCATTAATATCAGCTATTCCTTTACCCATTAATAA
GCGAAATTATCGTACACAAGAAGAGCATATGAAAGTTATTAGTGCTATTAGGGATATAGTTAAACCTAAT
TGGCGTGAAGGCAATGGCCGACCAAAAGGATGTAAAAACTCCAATTATCCTAAAGCTGAGATTGTAAAGC
AATGGTGTTTAGATCATCCTAATGGTAAGAAAATTGATTGTCATCGAGATACTGGATTATCACGAATGAC
GATTAATAAATGGTGGAATATATCGACGGAAGAATTAAAACGACAAAAAATAATAAATAAGATTGAGTTT
ATCAGAAATAAGACCATACAATTAAATGAAACTCCTGAAGTTCTATATCCTAATACTTCAGAAGAGATTG
CAAAAATGAGGAAGAATCCAGATACAGTTTTAGAGCTAAATCGATTAGGGATAAGCTTTGAGCAACTAGA
AAATCAACATGAAATTTATGTAGAAGATAGTGTTACGTTTCAGGAACTAATAGAAAAAGAATTTGGTGAT
GATTGGATTGATGCTTTAAATCTTTATTTGGACTACAAAATGGAGCGTAAATAAGTGCAGAATATGTGCG
ACAATTTATAGATGGTGGTTATGGATTTTATGGAGATGGTATATGGAACGATGGGAAAATCAAGAATACT
GTATAAATTATTAAAGTAAGCCTTATATTTTTAAAAATAAAAAAAGGATAGTCCTTAATTAATGAAAGGA
CTATCCTTTTTTATTTTGATTAGAGGTTATCAGTAGAGCTAATTTTTTCTTTTTCTTCATTAGCTATTAC
TTGGAGTATAATGCAGTATTTTAATAATCTAAGATATTTATTCTCTATGATTATAATGTAATCATTTTCT
TTATTTGATAAGGTTAATGGAATATTGGCATCTCTACAGTGTCTGATAATTCTACGGAGATTGTAATAAT
CTATTGTAATATCGTCATCAGTAGATTTTTCATTGATATTAAATTTTATGACATTCTTTTCAGCAGCAGA
TAAGAAACTGCAATTATTCTCTGTCCATCCATTTTTTGTTTTAGTAAGAACTGTTGCTTTTATTTCTATA
TCATCGATTAGTAATGACATCAGTTTCTCCTTTGTTTTTTTATGCTGATATTGCTAACTTGTATTGATTT
AAATAACTTTGAAATTTATATAGGTCAAGTTCACCACCGGCAATACTTTCAATCATTGCACCAATTTCTA
TTAGTCGTTTAGTCCGTTCTCTGCGTTCTTTCTCTGTTTTTAGTCGCTCAATTTTTCTTTTGAGTTCATT
TTTTTACCATATTTTTGGCATTTTGTAATGCGTCTATAGACTTTTGAGTTTTATTTTTTGCATTAATAAT
TTGTTGTAACTGTAAATGAAATTGTTGATGTTTTCCCCCAATAATATCTTGATAATTCATATTTGTGTCC
GTTTGCATACCAAATGCCGCCACCTCTATAACGAACTCCTGTCATTTTAGCCTTTTGCGGACTTCCATAT
TTTTTATTTAAAGAATTCAACATATCTAAAAATACATTTTCTAAATCCTTTGAATCAGTAAATATAAATG
TGTTTTTTATTTCTTTTACATTATTATTGGCATCAAATTGAACTGTAAAATCTTGTTCAATTTTAGTTGT
AATTTTACGCGTAAAATTATAGGCATTAGAGAAGTTTGAAACAGATTTATCCCAACCTTTTGCTCCTGAA
AAATTAATATCAACATAATCACGTGGCATACCTAGATATATAGTATATAAAACATCTGGATTAGAAATAA
TAATTCGTCCTTCACTAGCTATATCAGATGCATGTGAAATATTATTACTAAATAAAAATATATAAAATAG
CAAGTTCAGACAAAAAAATTTTTTTATCATATAGATCCTCCATTAAGAAAGTAAATACAATATCATCATA
GTACGTCATGAAATAATATGTGTCTAGGGAACTGGGTATATATCAAATAGACCATGCTTTATTTATCTTA
AAACTCAAAATAAAATTGCCGAAGGCAGTCGAGCAAAGCGAGCCTCGATGGAATCGCCCATAGCGGTTTA
TAATTAAAATTAGAAACCGCTAAATGGGCATTTCTGGTTTGTACTAGAAATGCTTAAATGGGCATTCTGT
TTTTTTTGAAATAAAATTATGCTGATTAAAAACTAGAATGGTTCTAAAATTTCGAAATTTGCGTTGTATT
GAATTTTAAATTTTAATTTGGGGTTTTAGATTGATGTAATTTTGCATAAGCTT
