>Addgene plasmid #71261 | pBSJL1 | addgene partial sequence | sequence record 129609 | M13-Rev 5'-CAGGAAACAGCTATGACC-3'
AAGCTGGGTACCGGGCCCCCCCTCGAGGTCGACGGTATCGATAAGCTTGATATCGAATTCTTTAAATAAA
AAATATGGAAGTCCGCAAAAGGCTAAAATGACAGGAGTTCGTTATAGAGGTGGCGGCATTTGGTATGCAA
ACGGACACAAATATGAATTATCAAGATATTATTGGGGGAAAACATCAACAATTTCATTTACAGTTACAAC
AAATTATTAATGCAAAAAATAAAACTCAAAAGTCTATAGACGCATTACAAAATGCCAAAAATATGGTAAA
AAAATGAACTCAAAAGAAAAATTGAGCGACTAAAAACAGAGAAAGAACGCAGAGAACGGACTAAACGACT
AATAGAAATTGGTGCAATGATTGAAAGTATTGCCGGTGGTGAACTTGACCTATATAAATTTCAAAGTTAT
TTAAATCAATACAAGTTAGCAATATCAGCATAAAAAAACAAAGGAGAAACTGATGTCATTACTAATCGAT
GATATAGAAATAAAAGCAACAGTTCTTACTAAAACAAAAAATGGATGGACAGAGAATAATTGCAGTTTCT
TATCTGCTGCTGAAAAGAATGTCATAAAATTTAATATCAATGAAAAATCTACTGATGACGATATTACAAT
AGATTATTACAATCTCCGTAGAATTATCAGACACTGTAGAGATGCCAATATTCCATTAACCTTATCAAAT
AAAGAAAATGATTACATTATAATCATAGAGAATAAATATCTTAGATTATTAAAATACTGCATTATACTCC
AAGTAATAGCTAATGAAGAAA
