>Addgene plasmid #71261 | pBSJL1 | addgene partial sequence | sequence record 129610 | M13pUC-Fwd 5'-CCCAGTCACGACGTTGTAAAACG-3'
GGGCGAATTGGAGCTCCACCGCGGTGGCGGCCGCTCTAGAACTAGTGGATCCCAGGACACAATATCCACT
TGTAGTTTATAATAACTATCTCCTCCTTTACACTTTAATTCAAATCTTTATTAAAAAATATTTCATCTTA
TTTAACAAGAAACCATATTTATATAACAACATAAAATACACTAAGTTATTTTATTGAACATATATCGTAC
TTTATCTATCCGACTATTTGGACGACGGGGCTGGCAAACAGGTTCACCGGTAGTAACATGGTACCCTTTT
AACTCTGTTAAACAAACACTACGTCCATTTGTAAAGAAAGTTAAATCACTACGATATTCTTGAATACACC
GAGCAGGGATTTCTCCACTAAGAATGACCTCATTATTTTTCAATTGAGTGTCTACGATGTTCGCACAATA
TTTAGGAGCATCGTTGTATGCTCGTGAAAGATATTCCTGTGGCGCATAAATTTTAAAACTAAGATATGGC
TCTAACAATTCTGTTCCAGCTTTTTTTAAGACTTGTTCCAATACAATAGGAGCAAGCATCCGAAAATCTG
CTGGGGTACTAACAGGGCTATAGTATAAGCCATACTTAAAACAGATTTTACAGTCCGTCACATTCCAACC
ATACAATCCTTGTTCACAGCCATAGCGTATCCCCTCCATAACTGCATTTTGAAACGATTGATTTAAGTAT
CCAAGAGAAACCGAGCTCTCATACTGTACTCCGCTCCCTAATGGAAGCTGTGCTACAGATAGACCAATGG
AAGCCCAGAAAGGATTCGGTGGAACTTCGATGTGAATGGTATACTCTGCTTT
